>Addgene plasmid #163678 | TMD24 | addgene full sequence | sequence record 322683 | Addgene NGS Result
TTCCTGCGTTATCCCCTGATTCTGTGGATAACCGTATTACCGCCATGCATTAGTTATTAATAGTAATCAA
TTACGGGGTCATTAGTTCATAGCCCATATATGGAGTTCCGCGTTACATAACTTACGGTAAATGGCCCGCC
TGGCTGACCGCCCAACGACCCCCGCCCATTGACGTCAATAATGACGTATGTTCCCATAGTAACGCCAATA
GGGACTTTCCATTGACGTCAATGGGTGGAGTATTTACGGTAAACTGCCCACTTGGCAGTACATCAAGTGT
ATCATATATGCCAAGTACGCCCCCTATTGACGTCAATGACGGTAAATGGCCCGCCTGGCATTATGCCCAG
TACATGACCTTATGGGACTTTCCTACTTGGCAGTACATCTACGTATTAGTCATCGCTATTACCATGGTGA
TGCGGTTTTGGCAGTACATCAATGGGCGTGGATAGCGGTTTGACTCACGGGGATTTCCAAGTCTCCACCC
CATTGACGTCAATGGGAGTTTGTTTTGGCACCAAAATCAACGGGACTTTCCAAAATGTCGTAACAACTCC
GCCCCATTGACGCAAATGGGCGGTAGGCGTGTACGGTGGGAGGTCTATATAAGCAGAGCTGGTTTAGTGA
ACCGTCAGATCCGCTAGCGCTACCGGACTCAGATCTCGAGGCCACCATGATTCACACCAACCTGAAGAAA
AAGTTCAGCTGCTGCGTACTAGTCGCAGTACTGGTCCTATTAGCATTTCTTCTGTTTGCAGTGATATGTG
TGTGGAAGGAAAAGAAGAAAGGGAGTTACTATGATTCCTTTAAATTGCAAACCAAGGAATTCCAGGTGTT
AAAGAGTCTGGGGAAATTGGCCATGGGGTCTGATTCCCAGTCTGTATCCTCAAGCAGCACCCAGGACCCC
CACAGGGGCCGCCAGACCCTCGGCAGTCTCAGAGGCCTAGCCAAGGCCAAACCAGAGGCCTCCTTCCAGG
TGTGGAACAAGGACAGCTCTTCCAAAAACCTTATCCCTAGGCTGCAAAAGATCTGGGCACCGGTCGCCAC
CATGGTGTCCAAGGGCGAGGAGCTGTTCACCGGGGTGGTGCCCATCCTGGTCGAGCTGGACGGCGACGTA
AACGGCCACAAGTTCTCCGTGCGGGGCGAGGGCGAGGGCGATGCCACCAACGGCAAGCTGACCCTGAAGT
TCATCAGCACCACCGGCAAGCTGCCCGTGCCCTGGCCCACCCTCGTGACCACCCTGACCTACGGCGTGCA
GAGCTTCTCCCGCTACCCCGACCACATGAAGCGCCACGACTTCTTCAAGAGCGCCATGCCCGAAGGCTAC
GTCCAGGAGCGCACCATCTCCTTCAAGGACGACGGCACCTACAAGACCCGCGCCGAGGTGAAGTTCGAGG
GCGACACCCTGGTGAACCGCATCGAGCTGAAGGGCATCGACTTCAAGGAGGACGGCAACATCCTGGGGCA
CAAGCTGGAGTACAACTTCAACTCCCACAACGTCTATATCACCGCCGACAAGCAGAAGAACGGCATCAAG
GCCAACTTCAAGATCCGCCACAACGTGGAGGACGGCTCCGTGCAGCTCGCCGACCACTACCAGCAGAACA
CCCCCATCGGCGACGGCCCCGTGCTGCTGCCCGACAACCACTACCTGTCCACCCAGTCCAAGCTGTCCAA
AGACCCCAACGAGAAGCGCGATCACATGGTCCTTCTGGAATTCGTGACCGCCGCCGGGATCACTCACGGC
ATGGACGAGCTGTACAAGTAAGCGGCCGCGACTCTAGATCATAATCAGCCATACCACATTTGTAGAGGTT
TTACTTGCTTTAAAAAACCTCCCACACCTCCCCCTGAACCTGAAACATAAAATGAATGCAATTGTTGTTG
TTAACTTGTTTATTGCAGCTTATAATGGTTACAAATAAAGCAATAGCATCACAAATTTCACAAATAAAGC
ATTTTTTTCACTGCATTCTAGTTGTGGTTTGTCCAAACTCATCAATGTATCTTAAGGCGTAAATTGTAAG
CGTTAATATTTTGTTAAAATTCGCGTTAAATTTTTGTTAAATCAGCTCATTTTTTAACCAATAGGCCGAA
ATCGGCAAAATCCCTTATAAATCAAAAGAATAGACCGAGATAGGGT
[37 nt withheld, positions 2147-2183]
AAAGAACGTGGACTCCAACGTCAAAGG
[49 nt withheld, positions 2211-2259]
T
[91 nt withheld, positions 2261-2351]
G
[124 nt withheld, positions 2353-2476]
CAGGTGGCACTTTTCGGGGAAATGTGCGCGGAACCCCTATTTGTTTATTTTTCTAAATACATTCAAATAT
GTATCCGCTCATGAGACAATAACCCTGATAAATGCTTCAATAATATTGAAAAAGGAAGAGTCCTGAGGCG
GAAAGAACCAGCTGTGGAATGTGTGTCAGTTAGGGTGTGGAAAGTCCCCAGGCTCCCCAGCAGGCAGAAG
TATGCAAAGCATGCATCTCAATTAGTCAGCAACCAGGTGTGGAAAGTCCCCAGGCTCCCCAGCAGGCAGA
AGTATGCAAAGCATGCATCTCAATTAGTCAGCAACCATAGTCCCGCCCCTAACTCCGCCCATCCCGCCCC
TAACTCCGCCCAGTTCCGCCCATTCTCCGCCCCATGGCTGACTAATTTTTTTTATTTATGCAGAGGCCGA
GGCCGCCTCGGCCTCTGAGCTATTCCAGAAGTAGTGAGGAGGCTTTTTTGGAGGCCTAGGCTTTTGCAAA
GATCGATCAAGAGACAGGATGAGGATCGTTTCGCATGATTGAACAAGATGGATTGCACGCAGGTTCTCCG
GCCGCTTGGGTGGAGAGGCTATTCGGCTATGACTGGGCACAACAGACAATCGGCTGCTCTGATGCCGCCG
TGTTCCGGCTGTCAGCGCAGGGGCGCCCGGTTCTTTTTGTCAAGACCGACCTGTCCGGTGCCCTGAATGA
ACTGCAAGACGAGGCAGCGCGGCTATCGTGGCTGGCCACGACGGGCGTTCCTTGCGCAGCTGTGCTCGAC
GTTGTCACTGAAGCGGGAAGGGACTGGCTGCTATTGGGCGAAGTGCCGGGGCAGGATCTCCTGTCATCTC
ACCTTGCTCCTGCCGAGAAAGTATCCATCATGGCTGATGCAATGCGGCGGCTGCATACGCTTGATCCGGC
TACCTGCCCATTCGACCACCAAGCGAAACATCGCATCGAGCGAGCACGTACTCGGATGGAAGCCGGTCTT
GTCGATCAGGATGATCTGGACGAAGAGCATCAGGGGCTCGCGCCAGCCGAACTGTTCGCCAGGCTCAAGG
CGAGCATGCCCGACGGCGAGGATCTCGTCGTGACCCATGGCGATGCCTGCTTGCCGAATATCATGGTGGA
AAATGGCCGCTTTTCTGGATTCATCGACTGTGGCCGGCTGGGTGTGGCGGACCGCTATCAGGACATAGCG
TTGGCTACCCGTGATATTGCTGAAGAGCTTGGCGGCGAATGGGCTGACCGCTTCCTCGTGCTTTACGGTA
TCGCCGCTCCCGATTCGCAGCGCATCGCCTTCTATCGCCTTCTTGACGAGTTCTTCTGAGCGGGACTCTG
GGGTTCGAAATGACCGACCAAGCGACGCCCAACCTGCCATCACGAGATTTCGATTCCACCGCCGCCTTCT
ATGAAAGGTTGGGCTTCGGAATCGTTTTCCGGGACGCCGGCTGGATGATCCTCCAGCGCGGGGATCTCAT
GCTGGAGTTCTTCGCCCACCCTAGGGGGAGGCTAACTGAAACACGGAAGGAGACAATACCGGAAGGAACC
CGCGCTATGACGGCAATAAAAAGACAGAATAAAACGCACGGTGTTGGGTCGTTTGTTCATAAACGCGGGG
TTCGGTCCCAGGGCTGGCACTCTGTCGATACCCCACCGAGACCCCATTGGGGCCAATACGCCCGCGTTTC
TTCCTTTTCCCCACCCCACCCCCCAAGTTCGGGTGAAGGCCCAGGGCTCGCAGCCAACGTCGGGGCGGCA
GGCCCTGCCATAGCCTCAGGTTACTCATATATACTTTAGATTGATTTAAAACTTCATTTTTAATTTAAAA
GGATCTAGGTGAAGATCCTTTTTGATAATCTCATGACCAAAATCCCTTAACGTGAGTTTTCGTTCCACTG
AGCGTCAGACCCCGTAGAAAAGATCAAAGGATCTTCTTGAGATCCTTTTTTTCTGCGCGTAATCTGCTGC
TTGCAAACAAAAAAACCACCGCTACCAGCGGTGGTTTGTTTGCCGGATCAAGAGCTACCAACTCTTTTTC
CGAAGGTAACTGGCTTCAGCAGAGCGCAGATACCAAATACTGTTCTTCTAGTGTAGCCGTAGTTAGGCCA
CCACTTCAAGAACTCTGTAGCACCGCCTACATACCTCGCTCTGCTAATCCTGTTACCAGTGGCTGCTGCC
AGTGGCGATAAGTCGTGTCTTACCGGGTTGGACTCAAGACGATAGTTACCGGATAAGGCGCAGCGGTCGG
GCTGAACGGGGGGTTCGTGCACACAGCCCAGCTTGGAGCGAACGACCTACACCGAACTGAGATACCTACA
GCGTGAGCTATGAGAAAGCGCCACGCTTCCCGAAGGGAGAAAGGCGGACAGGTATCCGGTAAGCGGCAGG
GTCGGAACAGGAGAGCGCACGAGGGAGCTTCCAGGGGGAAACGCCTGGTATCTTTATAGTCCTGTCGGGT
TTCGCCACCTCTGACTTGAGCGTCGATTTTTGTGATGCTCGTCAGGGGGGCGGAGCCTATGGAAAAACGC
CAGCAACGCGGCCTTTTTACGGTTCCTGGCCTTTTGCTGGCCTTTTGCTCACATGTTCT
Features (pLannotate 1.2.2; 16 found; start..end, strand, type, name):
      9..43      +  rep_origin     RSF ori (fragment): Plasmids containing the RSF 1030 origin of replication can be propagated in E. coli cells that contain additional plasmids with compatible origins.
     51..416     +  enhancer       CMV enhancer: human cytomegalovirus immediate early enhancer
    417..620     +  promoter       CMV promoter: human cytomegalovirus (CMV) immediate early promoter
    643..670     +  misc_feature   MCS (fragment): multiple cloning site
    677..1036    +  CDS            ST6GAL1 (fragment): SIAT1_HUMAN - Also known as SIAT1. Experimental evidence at protein level: Swiss-Prot protein existence level 1. Transfers sialic acid from CMP-sialic acid to galactose- containing acceptor substrates. From Homo sapiens (Human).
   1052..1771    +  CDS            moxGFP: monomeric GFP variant optimized for use in oxidizing environments such as the secretory pathway (Costantini et al., 2015)
   1787..1870    +  CDS            large T antigen (fragment): large T antigen from SV40 (simian virus 40)
   1893..2014    +  polyA_signal   SV40 poly(A) signal: SV40 polyadenylation signal
   2048..2476    -  rep_origin     f1 ori (sequence partly withheld): f1 bacteriophage origin of replication; arrow indicates direction of (+) strand synthesis
   2503..2607    +  promoter       AmpR promoter: bla
   2609..2966    +  promoter       SV40 promoter: SV40 enhancer and early promoter
   3001..3795    +  CDS            NeoR/KanR: aminoglycoside phosphotransferase from Tn5; aph(3')-II (or nptII); confers resistance to neomycin, kanamycin, and G418 (Geneticin®)
   3816..3968    +  CDS            ble (fragment): BLE_KLEPN - Experimental evidence at protein level: Swiss-Prot protein existence level 1. Binding protein with a strong affinity to the bleomycin family of antibiotics. Binds to CL990; an antimitotic-antibiotic compound. From Klebsiella pneumoniae.
   4027..4074    +  polyA_signal   HSV TK poly(A) signal: herpes simplex virus thymidine kinase polyadenylation signal (Cole and Stacy, 1985)
   4165..4181    -  polyA_signal   bGH poly(A) signal (fragment): bovine growth hormone polyadenylation signal
   4403..4991    +  rep_origin     ori: high-copy-number ColE1/pMB1/pBR322/pUC origin of replication
