[The description below was written by a language model from this plasmid's Addgene catalogue record and pLannotate feature annotations shown in this document.]
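Description:
TMD24 is a 5,055 bp mammalian expression plasmid built on the pmoxGFP-N1 backbone, in which the original NdeI site has been abolished. It is maintained in E. coli at high copy through a ColE1/pUC-type origin and selected with kanamycin. The NeoR/KanR aminoglycoside phosphotransferase gene sits behind both a bacterial (bla) promoter and the SV40 enhancer/early promoter and is terminated by the HSV TK polyadenylation signal, so the same marker can also provide G418 selection in mammalian cells. An f1 origin is also present. The annotation additionally lists short fragment matches to an RSF origin, SV40 large T antigen, ble and a bGH poly(A) signal. These appear to be backbone remnants or partial sequence hits rather than functional elements.

The payload is a 360 bp partial-length human ST6GAL1 (beta-galactoside alpha-2,6-sialyltransferase 1) coding fragment, cloned between XhoI and AgeI. It lies downstream of the CMV immediate early enhancer and promoter and upstream of moxGFP, with an SV40 poly(A) signal completing the cassette. moxGFP is a monomeric GFP variant optimized for oxidizing environments such as the secretory pathway, and it gives the ST6GAL1 fragment a C-terminal fluorescent tag. The fragment is engineered in its transmembrane domain (TMD): SpeI and NdeI sites were introduced by silent mutation, and seven hydrophobic residues (Ala, Val, Leu, Val, Leu, Leu, Ala) were inserted to lengthen the TMD to 24 amino acids. The construct expresses this TMD-length mutant in mammalian cells, and the associated publication is a quantitative study of how glycosyltransferases are retained in the Golgi.
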