Addgene plasmid #163678: TMD24
Purpose: Expresses a ST6GAL1 mutant with 24 amino acids in its TMD in mammalian cells
Depositing lab: Lei Lu. Depositing organization: Nanyang Technological University (NTU). Publication: A quantitative study of the Golgi retention of glycosyltransferases. Sun X, Mahajan D, Chen B, Song Z, Lu L. J Cell Sci. 2021 Oct 15;134(20). pii: 272560. doi: 10.1242/jcs.258564. Epub 2021 Oct 21. PubMed 34533190.
Backbone
  Vector backbone: pmoxGFP-N1
  Backbone manufacturer: E. Snapp (Addgene plasmid # 68070)
  Backbone size w/o insert (bp): 4695
  Total vector size (bp): 5055
  Modifications to backbone: The original NdeI in pmoxGFP-N1 is abolished.
  Vector type: Mammalian Expression
Growth in bacteria
  Bacterial resistance: Kanamycin, 50 μg/mL
  Growth temperature: 37°C
  Growth strain: DH5alpha
  Copy number: High Copy
Gene/Insert
  Gene/Insert name: partial length ST6 beta-galactoside alpha-2,6-sialyltransferase 1 mutant (alt names: ST6GAL1; ST)
  Species: H. sapiens (human)
  Insert size (bp): 360
  Mutation: For this partial length ST chimera, two restriction sites, SpeI and NdeI, were introduced into the TMD by silent muation and its TMD length is elongated to 24 amino acids by inserting Ala, Val, Leu, Val, Leu, Leu, and Ala residues.
  GenBank ID: BC040009
  Entrez Gene: ST6GAL1 (a.k.a. CDw75, SIAT1, ST6GalI, ST6N)
  Tag / fusion protein: GFP (C terminal on backbone)
  Cloning method: Restriction Enzyme; 5′ cloning site XhoI (not destroyed); 3′ cloning site AgeI (not destroyed)
  Sequencing primers: 5′ CMV-F
Terms and licenses: Academic/Nonprofit Terms; Industry Terms: Not Available to Industry
How to cite: TMD24 was a gift from Lei Lu (Addgene plasmid # 163678 ; http://n2t.net/addgene:163678 ; RRID:Addgene_163678)
